>Addgene plasmid #182515 | C-SWAT AID*-6FLAG osTIR1 | addgene full sequence | sequence record 367017 | Addgene NGS Result
TCGCGCGTTTCGGTGATGACGGTGAAAACCTCTGACACATGCAGCTCCCGGAGACGGTCACAGCTTGTCT
GTAAGCGGATGCCGGGAGCAGACAAGCCCGTCAGGGCGCGTCAGCGGGTGTTGGCGGGTGTCGGGGCTGG
CTTAACTATGCGGCATCAGAGCAGATTGTACTGAGAGTGCACCACGCTTTTCAATTCAATTCATCACCAT
CCTCATGAAAACTGTGTAACATAATAACCGAAGTGTCGAAAAGGTGGCACCTTGTCCAATTGAACACGCT
CGATGAAAAAAATAAGATATATATAAGGTTAAGTAAAGCGTCTGTTAGAAAGGAAGTTTTTCCTTTTTCT
TGCTCTCTTGTCTTTTCATCTACTATTTCCTTCGTGTAATACAGGGTCGTCAGATACATAGATACAATTC
TATTACCCCCATCCATACAATGCCATCTCATTTCGATACTGTTCAACTACACGCCGGCCAAGAGAACCCT
GGTGACAATGCTCACAGATCCAGAGCTGTACCAATTTACGCCACCACTTCTTATGTTTTCGAAAACTCTA
AGCATGGTTCGCAATTGTTTGGTCTAGAAGTTCCAGGTTACGTCTATTCCCGTTTCCAAAACCCAACCAG
TAATGTTTTGGAAGAAAGAATTGCTGCCTTAGAAGGTGGTGCTGCTGCTTTGGCTGTTTCCTCCGGTCAA
GCCGCTCAAACCCTTGCCATCCAAGGTTTGGCACACACTGGTGACAACATCGTTTCCACTTCTTACTTAT
ACGGTGGTACTTATAACCAGTTCAAAATCTCGTTCAAAAGATTTGGTATCGAGGCTAGATTTGTTGAAGG
TGACAATCCAGAAGAATTCGAAAAGGTCTTTGATGAAAGAACCAAGGCTGTTTATTTGGAAACCATTGGT
AATCCAAAGTACAATGTTCCGGATTTTGAAAAAATTGTTGCAATTGCTCACAAACACGGTATTCCAGTTG
TCGTTGACAACACATTTGGTGCCGGTGGTTACTTCTGTCAGCCAATTAAATACGGTGCTGATATTGTAAC
ACATTCTGCTACCAAATGGATTGGTGGTCATGGTACTACTATCGGTGGTATTATTGTTGACTCTGGTAAG
TTCCCATGGAAGGACTACCCAGAAAAGTTCCCTCAATTCTCTCAACCTGCCGAAGGATATCACGGTACTA
TCTACAATGAAGCCTACGGTAACTTGGCATACATCGTTCATGTTAGAACTGAACTATTAAGAGATTTGGG
TCCATTGATGAACCCATTTGCCTCTTTCTTGCTACTACAAGGTGTTGAAACATTATCTTTGAGAGCTGAA
AGACACGGTGAAAATGCATTGAAGTTAGCCAAATGGTTAGAACAATCCCCATACGTATCTTGGGTTTCAT
ACCCTGGTTTAGCATCTCATTCTCATCATGAAAATGCTAAGAAGTATCTATCTAACGGTTTCGGTGGTGT
CTTATCTTTCGGTGTAAAAGACTTACCAAATGCCGACAAGGAAACTGACCCATTCGAACTTTCTGGTGCT
CAAGTTGTTGACAATTTAAAGCTTGCCTCTAACTTGGCCAATGTTGGTGATGCCAAGACCTTAGTCATTG
CTCCATACTTCACTACCCACAAACAATTAAATGACAAAGAAAAGTTGGCATCTGGTGTTACCAAGGACTT
AATTCGTGTCTCTGTTGGTATCGAATTTATTGATGACATTATTGCAGACTTCCAGCAATCTTTTGAAACT
GTTTTCGCTGGCCAAAAACCATGAGTGTGCGTGATGAGTTGTAAAATTATGTATAAACCTACTTTCTCTC
ACAAGTACTGCGGTGTGAAATACCGCACAGATGCGTAAGGAGAAAATACCGCATCAGGAAATTGTAAGCG
TTAATATTTTGTTAAAATTCGCGTTAAATTTTTGTTAAATCAGCTCATTTTTTAACCAATAGGCCGAAAT
CGGCAAAATCCCTTATAAATCAAAAGAATAGACCGAGATAGGGT
[37 nt withheld, positions 2005-2041]
AAAGAACGTGGACTCCAACGTCAAAGG
[49 nt withheld, positions 2069-2117]
T
[91 nt withheld, positions 2119-2209]
G
[124 nt withheld, positions 2211-2334]
CCATTCGCCATTCAGGCTGCGCAACTGTTGGGAAGGGCGATCGGTGCGGGCCTCTTCGCTATTACGCCAG
CTGGCGAAAGGGGGATGTGCTGCAAGGCGATTAAGTTGGGTAACGCCAGGGTTTTCCCAGTCACGACGTT
GTAAAACGACGGCCAGTGAGCGCGCGTAATACGACTCACTATAGGGCGAATTGGGTACCGGGCCCCCCCT
CGAGGTCGACGGTATCGATAAGCTTGATATCGAATTCCTGCAGCTATATTACCCTGTTATCCCTACGTAC
GCTGCAGGTCGACGGTGGCGGTTCTGGCGGTGGCGGATCCCCTAAAGATCCAGCCAAACCTCCGGCCAAG
GCACAAGTTGTGGGATGGCCACCGGTGAGATCATACCGGAAGAACGTGATGGTTTCCTGCCAAAAATCAA
GCGGTGGCCCGGAGGCGGCGGCGTTCGTGAAGGTATCACCCGGGATACATTATACGAAGTTATGCATGCT
CACTAGTGACTACAAGGACGACGATGACAAGTCTAGTGACTACAAGGACGACGATGACAAGTCTAGTGAC
TACAAGGACGACGATGACAAGTCTAGTGACTACAAGGACGACGATGACAAGTCTAGTGACTACAAGGACG
ACGATGACAAGTCTAGTGACTACAAGGACGACGATGACAAGTCTAGATGAGGCGCGCTAGATCTGTTTAG
CTTAAGAGTTCTTCTTTGAGATATCGATTGAACGAGCTCGAATTCATCGATCTATATTACCCTGTTATCC
CTAGCGTAACTATGCCAAATGACAATAAGACACCCAATAGGTCCAGCACTCCCAAGTTTACTAAAAAACC
AGTAACCCCGAATGATAAAATTCCTGAAAGACGGGTGTACAATATGGACTTCCTCTTTTCTGGCAACCAA
ACCCATACATCGGGATTCCTATAATACCTTCGTTGGTCTCCCTAACATGTAGGTGGCGGAGGGGAGATAT
ACAATAGAACAGATACCAGACAAGACATAATGGGCTAAACAAGACTACACCAATTACACTGCCTCATTGA
TGGTGGTACATAACGAACTAATACTGTAGCCCTAGACTTGATAGCCATCATCATATCGAAGTTTCACTAC
CCTTTTTCCATTTGCCATCTATTGAAGTAATAATAGGCGCATGCAACTTCTTTTCTTTTTTTTTCTTTTC
TCTCTCCCCCGTTGTTGTCTCACCATATCCGCAATGACAAAAAAATGATGGAAGACACTAAAGGAAAAAA
TTAACGACAAAGACAGCACCAACAGATGTCGTTGTTCCAGAGCTGATGAGGGGTATCTCGAAGCACACGA
AACTTTTTCCTTCCTTCATTCACGCACACTACTCTCTAATGAGCAACGGTATACGGCCTTCCTTCCAGTT
ACTTGAATTTGAAATAAAAAAAAGTTTGCTGTCTTGCTATCAAGTATAAATAGACCTGCAATTATTAATC
TTTTGTTTCCTCGTCATTGTTCTCGTTCCCTTTCTTCCTTGTTTCTTTTTCTGCACAATATTTCAAGCTA
TACCAAGCATACAATCAACTATCTCATATACAACTAGAATGGATAAAGCGGAATTAATTCCCGAGCCTCC
AAAAAAGAAGAGAAAGGTCGAATTGGGTACCGCCACGTACTTCCCGGAGGAGGTGGTGGAGCACATCTTC
AGCTTCCTGCCGGCGCAGCGCGACCGCAACACGGTCTCGCTCGTCTGCAAGGTGTGGTACGAGATCGAGA
GGCTGAGCCGCCGCGGCGTCTTCGTGGGCAACTGCTACGCCGTGCGCGCCGGCCGCGTCGCCGCGCGGTT
CCCCAACGTGCGGGCGCTCACGGTGAAGGGGAAGCCCCACTTCGCCGACTTCAACCTCGTGCCCCCCGAC
TGGGGCGGCTACGCGGGGCCGTGGATCGAGGCGGCCGCGAGGGGATGCCACGGCCTGGAGGAGCTCAGGA
TGAAGCGGATGGTGGTGTCCGACGAGAGCCTCGAGCTGCTGGCTCGCTCGTTCCCGCGGTTCAGGGCTCT
TGTTCTTATCAGCTGCGAGGGGTTCAGCACTGACGGGCTAGCCGCCGTCGCGAGCCATTGCAAGCTTCTG
AGGGAGTTGGATTTGCAGGAAAATGAAGTGGAGGATCGAGGGCCTAGGTGGCTTTCCTGCTTCCCTGATT
CCTGCACATCACTTGTCTCATTGAATTTTGCCTGCATCAAAGGGGAGGTTAATGCTGGTTCACTGGAGAG
ACTTGTTAGCAGGTCCCCAAACCTGCGGAGTTTGAGGCTGAATCGATCTGTATCGGTAGATACACTTGCA
AAGATACTACTGCGTACCCCTAACTTGGAGGATTTGGGGACAGGGAATTTGACAGATGACTTCCAAACTG
AGTCCTACTTTAAGCTTACCAGTGCTCTGGAGAAATGCAAGATGTTGAGGAGTTTGTCTGGATTCTGGGA
TGCTTCTCCTGTTTGCCTGTCATTTATCTACCCCCTGTGTGCTCAACTGACAGGATTGAACTTGAGCTAT
GCACCCACACTTGATGCTTCTGACCTTACAAAAATGATTAGCCGCTGTGTGAAGCTCCAACGCCTTTGGG
TACTGGATTGTATCTCGGACAAAGGCTTGCAAGTGGTGGCCTCCAGTTGCAAAGACTTGCAAGAACTCAG
GGTATTTCCATCAGATTTCTACGTAGCTGGTTATTCTGCAGTGACAGAGGAGGGACTTGTTGCAGTATCC
TTGGGCTGTCCAAAACTGAACTCACTACTGTACTTCTGTCACCAAATGACTAATGCTGCACTAGTTACTG
TCGCCAAGAACTGTCCAAATTTCACACGATTCAGACTTTGTATTCTTGAGCCAGGGAAGCCTGATGTTGT
GACAAGCCAACCATTAGATGAAGGCTTTGGAGCTATTGTTCGTGAGTGCAAGGGATTACAACGTTTGTCA
ATATCTGGTCTTCTCACAGACAAAGTTTTCATGTATATTGGGAAATATGCAAAACAACTTGAGATGCTTT
CTATAGCATTTGCTGGTGACAGTGATAAGGGTATGATGCATGTTATGAATGGATGCAAGAATTTAAGGAA
ACTGGAGATAAGAGATAGCCCGTTTGGTGATGCTGCACTCTTGGGGAATTTTGCTAGGTACGAGACAATG
CGATCCCTTTGGATGTCATCTTGCAATGTCACGTTAAAGGGGTGCCAAGTCCTTGCGTCAAAGATGCCGA
TGCTCAATGTTGAGGTCATAAATGAGCGGGATGGTAGCAATGAAATGGAGGAAAACCATGGAGATCTGCC
TAAAGTGGAGAAATTATATGTGTACCGCACAACTGCTGGGGCGAGGGATGATGCACCAAATTTTGTTAAA
ATCCTAGTCGACTCCGGTTCTGCTGCTAGTGGTTGAACGCGTGGCGCCTGGAAAAAGATTTTCAAGTGAA
TAAGGAGATAAAACCGTATTGACTTTTTATCATTCTACAAAAGACCAGTAACGAAGTGTACCCTGCTATA
TTACCCTGTTATCCCTAGCGTAACTCGGCCGCCACCGCGGTGGAGCTCCAGCTTTTGTTCCCTTTAGTGA
GGGTTAATTGCGCGCTTGGCGTAATCATGGTCATAGCTGTTTCCTGTGTGAAATTGTTATCCGCTCACAA
TTCCACACAACATACGAGCCGGAAGCATAAAGTGTAAAGCCTGGGGTGCCTAATGAGTGAGCTAACTCAC
ATTAATTGCGTTGCGCTCACTGCCCGCTTTCCAGTCGGGAAACCTGTCGTGCCAGCTGCATTAATGAATC
GGCCAACGCGCGGGGAGAGGCGGTTTGCGTATTGGGCGCTCTTCCGCTTCCTCGCTCACTGACTCGCTGC
GCTCGGTCGTTCGGCTGCGGCGAGCGGTATCAGCTCACTCAAAGGCGGTAATACGGTTATCCACAGAATC
AGGGGATAACGCAGGAAAGAACATGTGAGCAAAAGGCCAGCAAAAGGCCAGGAACCGTAAAAAGGCCGCG
TTGCTGGCGTTTTTCCATAGGCTCCGCCCCCCTGACGAGCATCACAAAAATCGACGCTCAAGTCAGAGGT
GGCGAAACCCGACAGGACTATAAAGATACCAGGCGTTTCCCCCTGGAAGCTCCCTCGTGCGCTCTCCTGT
TCCGACCCTGCCGCTTACCGGATACCTGTCCGCCTTTCTCCCTTCGGGAAGCGTGGCGCTTTCTCATAGC
TCACGCTGTAGGTATCTCAGTTCGGTGTAGGTCGTTCGCTCCAAGCTGGGCTGTGTGCACGAACCCCCCG
TTCAGCCCGACCGCTGCGCCTTATCCGGTAACTATCGTCTTGAGTCCAACCCGGTAAGACACGACTTATC
GCCACTGGCAGCAGCCACTGGTAACAGGATTAGCAGAGCGAGGTATGTAGGCGGTGCTACAGAGTTCTTG
AAGTGGTGGCCTAACTACGGCTACACTAGAAGAACAGTATTTGGTATCTGCGCTCTGCTGAAGCCAGTTA
CCTTCGGAAAAAGAGTTGGTAGCTCTTGATCCGGCAAACAAACCACCGCTGGTAGCGGTGGTTTTTTTGT
TTGCAAGCAGCAGATTACGCGCAGAAAAAAAGGATCTCAAGAAGATCCTTTGATCTTTTCTACGGGGTCT
GACGCTCAGTGGAACGAAAACTCACGTTAAGGGATTTTGGTCATGAGATTATCAAAAAGGATCTTCACCT
AGATCCTTTTAAATTAAAAATGAAGTTTTAAATCAATCTAAAGTATATATGAGTAAACTTGGTCTGACAG
TTACCAATGCTTAATCAGTGAGGCACCTATCTCAGCGATCTGTCTATTTCGTTCATCCATAGTTGCCTGA
CTCCCCGTCGTGTAGATAACTACGATACGGGAGGGCTTACCATCTGGCCCCAGTGCTGCAATGATACCGC
GAGACCCACGCTCACCGGCTCCAGATTTATCAGCAATAAACCAGCCAGCCGGAAGGGCCGAGCGCAGAAG
TGGTCCTGCAACTTTATCCGCCTCCATCCAGTCTATTAATTGTTGCCGGGAAGCTAGAGTAAGTAGTTCG
CCAGTTAATAGTTTGCGCAACGTTGTTGCCATTGCTACAGGCATCGTGGTGTCACGCTCGTCGTTTGGTA
TGGCTTCATTCAGCTCCGGTTCCCAACGATCAAGGCGAGTTACATGATCCCCCATGTTGTGCAAAAAAGC
GGTTAGCTCCTTCGGTCCTCCGATCGTTGTCAGAAGTAAGTTGGCCGCAGTGTTATCACTCATGGTTATG
GCAGCACTGCATAATTCTCTTACTGTCATGCCATCCGTAAGATGCTTTTCTGTGACTGGTGAGTACTCAA
CCAAGTCATTCTGAGAATAGTGTATGCGGCGACCGAGTTGCTCTTGCCCGGCGTCAATACGGGATAATAC
CGCGCCACATAGCAGAACTTTAAAAGTGCTCATCATTGGAAAACGTTCTTCGGGGCGAAAACTCTCAAGG
ATCTTACCGCTGTTGAGATCCAGTTCGATGTAACCCACTCGTGCACCCAACTGATCTTCAGCATCTTTTA
CTTTCACCAGCGTTTCTGGGTGAGCAAAAACAGGAAGGCAAAATGCCGCAAAAAAGGGAATAAGGGCGAC
ACGGAAATGTTGAATACTCATACTCTTCCTTTTTCAATATTATTGAAGCATTTATCAGGGTTATTGTCTC
ATGAGCGGATACATATTTGAATGTATTTAGAAAAATAAACAAATAGGGGTTCCGCGCACATTTCCCCGAA
AAGTGCCACCTGGGTCCTTTTCATCACGTGCTATAAAAATAATTATAATTTAAATTTTTTAATATAAATA
TATAAATTAAAAATAGAAAGTAAAAAAAGAAATTAAAGAAAAAATAGTTTTTGTTTTCCGAAGATGTAAA
AGACTCTAGGGGGATCGCCAACAAATACTACCTTTTATCTTGCTCTTCCTGCTCTCAGGTATTAATGCCG
AATTGTTTCATCTTGTCTGTGTAGAAGACCACACACGAAAATCCTGTGATTTTACATTTTACTTATCGTT
AATCGAATGTATATCTATTTAATCTGCTTTTCTTGTCTAATAAATATATATGTAAAGTACGCTTTTTGTT
GAAATTTTTTAAACCTTTGTTTATTTTTTTTTCTTCATTCCGTAACTCTTCTACCTTCTTTATTTACTTT
CTAAAATCCAAATACAAAACATAAAAATAAATAAACACAGAGTAAATTCCCAAATTATTCCATCATTAAA
AGATACGAGGCGCGTGTAAGTTACAGGCAAGCGATCCGTCTAAGAAACCATTATTATCATGACATTAACC
TATAAAAATAGGCGTATCACGAGGCCCTTTCGTC
Features (pLannotate 1.2.2; 31 found; start..end, strand, type, name):
    137..184     +  misc_feature   bom (fragment): basis of mobility region from pBR322
    190..206     +  promoter       URA3 promoter (fragment): S. cerevisiae URA3
    207..439     +  promoter       MET17 promoter (fragment): S. cerevisiae MET17; expression is repressed by methionine; MET15; MET25
    440..1774    +  CDS            MET17: O-acetylserine and O-acetylhomoserine sulfhydrylase, required for sulfur amino acid synthesis; S. cerevisiae MET17 MET15; MET25
   1829..1878    +  misc_feature   bom (fragment): basis of mobility region from pBR322
   1906..2334    -  rep_origin     f1 ori (sequence partly withheld): f1 bacteriophage origin of replication; arrow indicates direction of (+) strand synthesis
   2338..2493    -  CDS            lacZα (fragment): LacZα fragment of β-galactosidase; lacZ fragment
   2501..2519    +  promoter       T7 promoter: promoter for bacteriophage T7 RNA polymerase
   2528..2588    -  misc_feature   MCS (fragment): pBluescript multiple cloning site
   2655..2792    +  CDS            mini-AID (fragment): minimal degron from the auxin-responsive IAA17 protein of Arabidopsis thaliana (Kubota et al., 2013) acts as an auxin-inducible degron (AID) in the presence of TIR1
   2797..2817    +  protein_bind   lox2272 (fragment): Cre-mediated recombination occurs in the 8-bp core sequence (GGATACTT). lox2272 sites are compatible with each other, but incompatible with loxP or loxN sites (Lee and Saito, 1988). Cre recombinase
   2835..2855    +  CDS            FLAG (fragment): FLAG® epitope tag, followed by an enterokinase cleavage site
   2865..2885    +  CDS            FLAG (fragment): FLAG® epitope tag, followed by an enterokinase cleavage site
   2895..2915    +  CDS            FLAG (fragment): FLAG® epitope tag, followed by an enterokinase cleavage site
   2925..2945    +  CDS            FLAG (fragment): FLAG® epitope tag, followed by an enterokinase cleavage site
   2955..2975    +  CDS            FLAG (fragment): FLAG® epitope tag, followed by an enterokinase cleavage site
   2985..3005    +  CDS            FLAG (fragment): FLAG® epitope tag, followed by an enterokinase cleavage site
   3498..3894    +  promoter       ADH1 promoter: S. cerevisiae ADH1; promoter for alcohol dehydrogenase 1
   3943..3962    +  CDS            SV40 NLS (fragment): nuclear localization signal of SV40 (simian virus 40) large T antigen
   3979..5700    +  CDS            OsTIR1: rice transport inhibitor response 1 protein F-box protein that mediates auxin-dependent interaction of a ubiquitin ligase with an auxin-inducible degron (Tan et al., 2007)
   5860..5882    -  misc_feature   MCS (fragment): pBluescript multiple cloning site
   5895..5913    -  promoter       T3 promoter: promoter for bacteriophage T3 RNA polymerase
   5958..5974    -  protein_bind   lac operator: The lac repressor binds to the lac operator to inhibit transcription in E. coli. This inhibition can be relieved by adding lactose or isopropyl-β-D-thiogalactopyranoside (IPTG). lac repressor encoded by lacI
   5982..6012    -  promoter       lac promoter: promoter for the E. coli lac operon
   6027..6048    -  protein_bind   CAP binding site: CAP binding activates transcription in the presence of cAMP. E. coli catabolite activator protein
   6061..6153    -  CDS            lacI (fragment): lac repressor; lacI; The lac repressor binds to the lac operator to inhibit transcription in E. coli. This inhibition can be relieved by adding lactose or isopropyl-β-D-thiogalactopyranoside (IPTG).
   6336..6924    -  rep_origin     ori: high-copy-number ColE1/pMB1/pBR322/pUC origin of replication
   7095..7955    -  CDS            AmpR: β-lactamase; bla; confers resistance to ampicillin, carbenicillin, and related antibiotics
   7956..8060    -  promoter       AmpR promoter: bla
   8097..8600    +  misc_feature   CEN/ARS: S. cerevisiae CEN6 centromere fused to an autonomously replicating sequence
   8668..35      +  CDS            rop (fragment) (across the origin): Rop protein, which maintains plasmids at low copy number; rop
