[The description below was written by a language model from this plasmid's Addgene catalogue record and pLannotate feature annotations shown in this document.]
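Description:
C-SWAT AID*-6FLAG osTIR1 is a yeast shuttle plasmid of about 8.7 kb, built on the pMaM482 backbone and intended as a donor vector for the C-SWAT tag-swapping system in budding yeast. In E. coli it replicates from a high-copy ColE1/pUC-type origin and is selected with ampicillin through the AmpR (β-lactamase) gene. pBluescript-derived remnants are also present, including an f1 origin, lacZα and MCS fragments, and T7 and T3 promoters. In yeast, a CEN/ARS element allows low-copy episomal maintenance. The MET17 (MET15/MET25) gene, preceded by a fragment of its own promoter, complements methionine/cysteine auxotrophy, which matches the MET/CYS marker listed in the catalogue.

The payload has two parts. The first is the tagging module: a minimal auxin-inducible degron derived from Arabidopsis IAA17 (AID*), followed by six tandem FLAG epitopes. This module is meant to be swapped onto the C-terminus of a target gene in a C-SWAT-compatible strain, giving a protein that is both degradable and detectable. A short hit annotated as a lox2272 fragment lies between the degron and the FLAG repeats, and it may simply be linker sequence. The second part is an expression cassette in which the constitutive ADH1 promoter drives rice OsTIR1, apparently carrying an N-terminal SV40 nuclear localization signal. OsTIR1 is the F-box protein that recruits AID-tagged proteins to a ubiquitin ligase when auxin is present. According to the record, this cassette is flanked by SIR4 homology arms for genomic integration, although the arms themselves are not annotated in the feature table. The plasmid therefore supplies both components needed for auxin-induced protein knockdown in yeast.
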