Addgene plasmid #182515: C-SWAT AID*-6FLAG osTIR1
Purpose: C-SWAT compatible vector for C-terminal tagging with AID*-6FLAG for auxin induced gene knockdown. osTIR1 is flanked by SIR4 homology arms for integration into the genome.
Depositing lab: Rob Mitra. Depositing organization: Washington University in Saint Louis. Publication: A Suite of New Strain Construction Vectors for Gene Expression Knockdown in Budding Yeast. Shively CA, Dong F, Mitra RD. ACS Synth Biol. 2023 Jan 17. doi: 10.1021/acssynbio.2c00547. PubMed 36650116.
Backbone
  Vector backbone: pMaM482
  Total vector size (bp): 8673
  Vector type: Yeast Expression
  Selectable markers: MET/CYS
Growth in bacteria
  Bacterial resistance: Ampicillin, 100 μg/mL
  Growth temperature: 37°C
  Growth strain: DH5alpha
  Copy number: Unknown
Gene/Insert
  Gene/Insert name: AID*
  Tag / fusion protein: 6FLAG
Terms and licenses: Academic/Nonprofit Terms; Industry Terms: Not Available to Industry
How to cite: C-SWAT AID*-6FLAG osTIR1 was a gift from Rob Mitra (Addgene plasmid # 182515 ; http://n2t.net/addgene:182515 ; RRID:Addgene_182515)
